Addgene plasmid #55559: mTurquoise-H4-23
Purpose: Localization: Nucleus/Histones, Excitation: 434, Emission: 474
Depositing lab: Michael Davidson. Depositing organization: Florida State University, Tallahassee.
Backbone
  Vector backbone: mTurquoise
  Backbone size w/o insert (bp): 4750
  Vector type: Mammalian Expression
  Selectable markers: Neomycin (select with G418)
Growth in bacteria
  Bacterial resistance: Kanamycin, 50 μg/mL
  Growth temperature: 37°C
  Growth strain: DH5alpha
  Copy number: High Copy
Gene/Insert
  Gene/Insert name: H4 (alt names: Human Histone H4; NM_021968.3)
  Species: H. sapiens (human)
  Entrez Gene: HIST1H4J (a.k.a. H4/e, H4F2iv, H4FE, dJ160A22.2)
  Promoter: CMV
  Tag / fusion protein: mTurquoise (C terminal on backbone)
  Cloning method: Unknown
  Sequencing primers: 5′ CMV-F; 3′ SV40pA-R
Terms and licenses: Academic/Nonprofit Terms; Industry Terms
Depositor comments: H. sapiens (human) Histone H4. Excitation = 434; Emission = 474
How to cite: mTurquoise-H4-23 was a gift from Michael Davidson (Addgene plasmid # 55559 ; http://n2t.net/addgene:55559 ; RRID:Addgene_55559)
