[The description below was written by a language model from this plasmid's Addgene catalogue record.]
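Description:
mTurquoise-H4-23 is a mammalian expression plasmid that produces human histone H4 (the HIST1H4J gene product) fused to the cyan fluorescent protein mTurquoise. It is built on an mTurquoise backbone of about 4.75 kb before the insert is added. It is maintained as a high-copy plasmid in E. coli under kanamycin selection. The record lists a neomycin marker, so transfected mammalian cells can be selected with G418 to obtain stable lines. No feature table accompanies the entry, so the specific replication origin and the regulatory elements driving the resistance marker are not stated, and the cloning method is recorded as unknown.

Expression of the fusion is driven by the CMV promoter, a strong constitutive promoter in most mammalian cell types. The listed 3′ sequencing primer implies an SV40 polyadenylation signal downstream of the coding region. The mTurquoise tag is supplied by the backbone and sits at the C terminus of H4, so the histone is translated first and the fluorophore follows it. The "23" in the name may refer to the length of the linker between the two parts, but the record does not say so.

Histone H4 is a core nucleosome component, so the fusion is incorporated into chromatin and serves as a nuclear/histone localization marker. It has an excitation peak at 434 nm and an emission peak at 474 nm. Typical uses would be labelling nuclei and chromatin in live or fixed cells by fluorescence microscopy, for example to follow chromosomes through the cell cycle. It can also serve as the cyan channel in multicolour imaging alongside other fluorescent fusion proteins.
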