>Addgene plasmid #55559 | mTurquoise-H4-23 | depositor partial sequence | sequence record 85966 | insert sequence
GTCAGATCCGCTAGCCGCCACC
[309 nt withheld, positions 23-331]
GATCTCGAGCTCAAGCTTCGAATTCTGCAGTCGACGGTACCGCGGGCCCGGGATCCACCGGTCGCCACCA
TGGTGAGCAAGGGCGAGGAGCTGTTCACCGGGGTGGTGCCCATCCTGGTCGAGCTGGACGGCGACGTAAA
CGGCCACAAGTTCAGCGTGTCCGGCGAGGGCGAGGGCGATGCCACCTACGGCAAGCTGACCCTGAAGTTC
ATCTGCACCACCGGCAAGCTGCCCGTGCCCTGGCCCACCCTCGTGACCACCCTGTCCTGGGGCGTGCAGT
GCTTCGCCCGCTACCCCGACCACATGAAGCAGCACGACTTCTTCAAGTCCGCCATGCCCGAAGGCTACGT
CCAGGAGCGCACCATCTTCTTCAAGGACGACGGCAACTACAAGACCCGCGCCGAGGTGAAGTTCGAGGGC
GACACCCTGGTGAACCGCATCGAGCTGAAGGGCATCGACTTCAAGGAGGACGGCAACATCCTGGGGCACA
AGCTGGAGTACAACTACATCAGCGACAACGTCTATATCACCGCCGACAAGCAGAAGAACGGCATCAAGGC
CAACTTCAAGATCCGCCACAACATCGAGGACGGCGGCGTGCAGCTCGCCGACCACTACCAGCAGAACACC
CCCATCGGCGACGGCCCCGTGCTGCTGCCCGACAACCACTACCTGAGCACCCAGTCCAAGCTGAGCAAAG
ACCCCAACGAGAAGCGCGATCACATGGTCCTGCTGGAGTTCGTGACCGCCGCCGGGATCACTCTCGGCAT
GGACGAGCTGTACAAGTAAAGCGGCCGCGACTCTAGATCATAATCAGC
