>Addgene plasmid #55559 | mTurquoise-H4-23 | addgene partial sequence | sequence record 167950 | EGFP-N 5'-CGTCGCCGTCCAGCTCGACCAG-3'
GCTCCTCGCCCTTGCTCACCATGGTGGCGACCGGTGGATCCCGGGCCCGCGGTACCGTCGACTGCAGAAT
TCGAAGCTTGAGCTCGAGATC
[309 nt withheld, positions 92-400]
GGTGGCGGCTAGCGGATCTGACGGTTCACTAAACCAGCTCTGCTTATATAGACCTCCCACCGTACACGCC
TACCGCCCATTTGCGTCAATGGGGCGGAGTTGTTACGACATTTTGGAAAGTCCCGTTGATTTTGGTGCCA
AAACAAACTCCCATTGACGTCAATGGGGTGGAGACTTGGAAATCCCCGTGAGTCAAACCGCTATCCACGC
CCATTGATGTACTGCCAAAACCGCATCACCATGGTAATAGCGATGACTAATACGTAGATGTACTGCCAAG
TAGGAAAGTCCCATAAGGTCATGTACTGGGCATAATGCCAGGCGGGCCATTTACCGTCATTGACGTCAAT
AGGGGGCGTACTTGGCATATGATACACTTGATGTACTGCCAAGTGGGCAGTTTACCGTAAATACTCCACC
CATTGACGTCAATGGAAAGTCCCTATTGGCGTTACTATGG
